Addgene plasmid #124619: GluR2_adRNA_(1,20,6)-GFP
Purpose: Expresses adRNA (1,20,6) targeting the RAB7A transcript along with GFP
Depositing lab: Prashant Mali. Depositing organization: University of California, San Diego (UCSD). Publication: In vivo RNA editing of point mutations via RNA-guided adenosine deaminases. Katrekar D, Chen G, Meluzzi D, Ganesh A, Worlikar A, Shih YR, Varghese S, Mali P. Nat Methods. 2019 Mar;16(3):239-242. doi: 10.1038/s41592-019-0323-0. Epub 2019 Feb 8. PubMed 30737497.
Backbone
  Vector backbone: Unknown
  Backbone size w/o insert (bp): 4700
  Vector type: Mammalian Expression, AAV
Growth in bacteria
  Bacterial resistance: Kanamycin, 50 μg/mL
  Growth temperature: 37°C
  Growth strain: NEB Stable
  Copy number: Unknown
Gene/Insert
  Gene/Insert name: GluR2_adRNA(1,20,6)
  gRNA/shRNA sequence: GGGAAATCCAGCTGGCGGCA
  Species: H. sapiens (human)
  Promoter: U6
  Cloning method: Gibson Cloning
  Sequencing primers: 5′ LKO.1 5'
Terms and licenses: Academic/Nonprofit Terms; Industry Terms: Not Available to Industry
Depositor comments: A second copy of the GluR2_adRNA_(1,20,6) is expressed from a mouse U6 promoter
How to cite: GluR2_adRNA_(1,20,6)-GFP was a gift from Prashant Mali (Addgene plasmid # 124619 ; http://n2t.net/addgene:124619 ; RRID:Addgene_124619)
