[The description below was written by a language model from this plasmid's Addgene catalogue record and pLannotate feature annotations shown in this document.]
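Description:
GluR2_adRNA_(1,20,6)-GFP is an AAV transfer plasmid that also serves for direct mammalian expression. It delivers an ADAR-recruiting guide RNA (adRNA) together with a green fluorescent reporter. The parental backbone is not named in the record. The feature table shows a high-copy ColE1/pUC-type origin and a kanamycin resistance gene (aph(3')-Ia) driven by the bla promoter for propagation and selection in E. coli. It also shows leftover fragments of rop, bom, lacZα, lacI and an RSF origin, which appear to be cloning remnants. The payload lies between AAV2 inverted terminal repeats, which allow the cassette to be packaged into recombinant AAV particles. The downstream ITR is annotated as complete, but the upstream one is detected only as two short fragments. This may reflect the difficulty of sequencing ITRs or a partial deletion.

Between the ITRs are two RNA polymerase III promoters in tandem, a human U6 followed by a mouse U6. According to the depositor, each drives a copy of the same adRNA, so the cassette carries two guide expression units. The adRNA itself is not annotated in the feature table. Its name indicates a GluR2-derived ADAR-recruiting domain joined to an antisense region, and the stated target is the human RAB7A transcript. The record does not define the (1,20,6) notation. Downstream, a CMV enhancer/promoter drives EGFP, followed by an HSV TK polyadenylation signal, which marks transfected or transduced cells. No deaminase is encoded, so editing depends on ADAR supplied separately or present endogenously. The construct is used for RNA-guided adenosine-to-inosine editing experiments.
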