Features (pLannotate 1.2.2; 24 found; start..end, strand, type, name):
      1..589     -  rep_origin     ori: high-copy-number ColE1/pMB1/pBR322/pUC origin of replication
    760..1575    -  CDS            KanR: aminoglycoside phosphotransferase; aph(3')-Ia; confers resistance to kanamycin in bacteria or G418 (Geneticin®) in eukaryotes
   1576..1680    -  promoter       AmpR promoter: bla
   1775..1810    +  CDS            rop (fragment): Rop protein, which maintains plasmids at low copy number; rop
   1912..2011    +  misc_feature   bom (fragment): basis of mobility region from pBR322
   2017..2174    -  CDS            lacZα (fragment): LacZα fragment of β-galactosidase; lacZ fragment
   2192..2214    -  CDS            lacZα (fragment): LacZα fragment of β-galactosidase; lacZ fragment
   2226..2253    +  repeat_region  AAV2 ITR (fragment): inverted terminal repeat of adeno-associated virus serotype 2 inverted
   2264..2298    +  repeat_region  AAV2 ITR (fragment): inverted terminal repeat of adeno-associated virus serotype 2 inverted
   2352..2592    +  promoter       U6 promoter: RNA polymerase III promoter for human U6 snRNA
   2698..3011    +  promoter       U6 promoter: RNA polymerase III promoter for mouse U6 snRNA (Das et al., 1988)
   3090..3111    -  protein_bind   attB2 (fragment): mutant version of attB; recombination site for the Gateway® BP reaction BP Clonase™
   3129..3508    +  enhancer       CMV enhancer: human cytomegalovirus immediate early enhancer
   3509..3712    +  promoter       CMV promoter: human cytomegalovirus (CMV) immediate early promoter
   3830..4546    +  CDS            EGFP: EGFP is a basic (constitutively fluorescent) green fluorescent protein published in 1996, derived from Aequorea victoria. It is reported to be a rapidly-maturing weak dimer with moderate acid sensitivity.
   4548..4567    +  misc_feature   MCS (fragment): multiple cloning site
   4669..4717    +  polyA_signal   HSV TK poly(A) signal: herpes simplex virus thymidine kinase polyadenylation signal (Cole and Stacy, 1985)
   4808..4824    -  polyA_signal   bGH poly(A) signal (fragment): bovine growth hormone polyadenylation signal
   4932..5072    +  repeat_region  AAV2 ITR: inverted terminal repeat of adeno-associated virus serotype 2 inverted
   5136..5152    -  protein_bind   lac operator: The lac repressor binds to the lac operator to inhibit transcription in E. coli. This inhibition can be relieved by adding lactose or isopropyl-β-D-thiogalactopyranoside (IPTG). lac repressor encoded by lacI
   5160..5190    -  promoter       lac promoter: promoter for the E. coli lac operon
   5205..5226    -  protein_bind   CAP binding site: CAP binding activates transcription in the presence of cAMP. E. coli catabolite activator protein
   5239..5331    -  CDS            lacI (fragment): lac repressor; lacI; The lac repressor binds to the lac operator to inhibit transcription in E. coli. This inhibition can be relieved by adding lactose or isopropyl-β-D-thiogalactopyranoside (IPTG).
   5333..5466    -  rep_origin     RSF ori (fragment): Plasmids containing the RSF 1030 origin of replication can be propagated in E. coli cells that contain additional plasmids with compatible origins.
>Addgene plasmid #124619 | GluR2_adRNA_(1,20,6)-GFP | addgene full sequence | sequence record 244497 | Addgene NGS Result
TTTCCATAGGCTCCGCCCCCCTGACGAGCATCACAAAAATCGACGCTCAAGTCAGAGGTGGCGAAACCCG
ACAGGACTATAAAGATACCAGGCGTTTCCCCCTGGAAGCTCCCTCGTGCGCTCTCCTGTTCCGACCCTGC
CGCTTACCGGATACCTGTCCGCCTTTCTCCCTTCGGGAAGCGTGGCGCTTTCTCATAGCTCACGCTGTAG
GTATCTCAGTTCGGTGTAGGTCGTTCGCTCCAAGCTGGGCTGTGTGCACGAACCCCCCGTTCAGCCCGAC
CGCTGCGCCTTATCCGGTAACTATCGTCTTGAGTCCAACCCGGTAAGACACGACTTATCGCCACTGGCAG
CAGCCACTGGTAACAGGATTAGCAGAGCGAGGTATGTAGGCGGTGCTACAGAGTTCTTGAAGTGGTGGCC
TAACTACGGCTACACTAGAAGAACAGTATTTGGTATCTGCGCTCTGCTGAAGCCAGTTACCTTCGGAAAA
AGAGTTGGTAGCTCTTGATCCGGCAAACAAACCACCGCTGGTAGCGGTGGTTTTTTTGTTTGCAAGCAGC
AGATTACGCGCAGAAAAAAAGGATCTCAAGAAGATCCTTTGATCTTTTCTACGGGGTCTGACGCTCAGTG
GAACGAAAACTCACGTTAAGGGATTTTGGTCATGAGATTATCAAAAAGGATCTTCACCTAGATCCTTTTA
AATTAAAAATGAAGTTTTAAATCAATCTAAAGTATATATGAGTAAACTTGGTCTGACAGTTAGAAAAACT
CATCGAGCATCAAATGAAACTGCAATTTATTCATATCAGGATTATCAATACCATATTTTTGAAAAAGCCG
TTTCTGTAATGAAGGAGAAAACTCACCGAGGCAGTTCCATAGGATGGCAAGATCCTGGTATCGGTCTGCG
ATTCCGACTCGTCCAACATCAATACAACCTATTAATTTCCCCTCGTCAAAAATAAGGTTATCAAGTGAGA
AATCACCATGAGTGACGACTGAATCCGGTGAGAATGGCAAAAGTTTATGCATTTCTTTCCAGACTTGTTC
AACAGGCCAGCCATTACGCTCGTCATCAAAATCACTCGCATCAACCAAACCGTTATTCATTCGTGATTGC
GCCTGAGCGAGACGAAATACGCGATCGCTGTTAAAAGGACAATTACAAACAGGAATCGAATGCAACCGGC
GCAGGAACACTGCCAGCGCATCAACAATATTTTCACCTGAATCAGGATATTCTTCTAATACCTGGAATGC
TGTTTTCCCAGGGATCGCAGTGGTGAGTAACCATGCATCATCAGGAGTACGGATAAAATGCTTGATGGTC
GGAAGAGGCATAAATTCCGTCAGCCAGTTTAGTCTGACCATCTCATCTGTAACATCATTGGCAACGCTAC
CTTTGCCATGTTTCAGAAACAACTCTGGCGCATCGGGCTTCCCATACAATCGATAGATTGTCGCACCTGA
TTGCCCGACATTATCGCGAGCCCATTTATACCCATATAAATCAGCATCCATGTTGGAATTTAATCGCGGC
CTAGAGCAAGACGTTTCCCGTTGAATATGGCTCATACTCTTCCTTTTTCAATATTATTGAAGCATTTATC
AGGGTTATTGTCTCATGAGCGGATACATATTTGAATGTATTTAGAAAAATAAACAAATAGGGGTTCCGCG
CACATTTCCCCGAAAAGTGCCACCTGACGTCTAAGAAACCATTATTATCATGACATTAACCTATAAAAAT
AGGCGTATCACGAGGCCCTTTCGTCTCGCGCGTTTCGGTGATGACGGTGAAAACCTCTGACACATGCAGC
TCCCGGAGACGGTCACAGCTTGTCTGTAAGCGGATGCCGGGAGCAGACAAGCCCGTCAGGGCGCGTCAGC
GGGTGTTGGCGGGTGTCGGGGCTGGCTTAACTATGCGGCATCAGAGCAGATTGTACTGAGAGTGCACCAT
ATGCGGTGTGAAATACCGCACAGATGCGTAAGGAGAAAATACCGCATCAGGCGCCATTCGCCATTCAGGC
TGCGCAACTGTTGGGAAGGGCGATCGGTGCGGGCCTCTTCGCTATTACGCCAGCTGGCGAAAGGGGGATG
TGCTGCAAGGCGATTAAGTTGGGTAACGCCAGGGTTTTCCCAGTCACGACGTTGTAAAACGACGGCCAGT
GAATTGACGCGCCATTGGGATGTTGTAAAACGACGGCCAGTGAACCTGCAGGCAGCTGCGCGCTCGCTCG
CTCACTGAGGCCGCCCGGGCAAAGCCCGGGCGGCCTCAGTGAGCGAGCGAGCGCGCAGAGAGGGAGTGGC
CAACTCCATCACTAGGGGTTCCTGCGGCCGCACGCGTGGAGGAGGGCCTATTTCCCATGATTCCTTCATA
TTTGCATATACGATACAAGGCTGTTAGAGAGATAATTAGAATTAATTTGACTGTAAACACAAAGATATTA
GTACAAAATACGTGACGTAGAAAGTAATAATTTCTTGGGTAGTTTGCAGTTTTAAAATTATGTTTTAAAA
TGGACTATCATATGCTTACCGTAACTTGAAAGTATTTCSATTTCTTGGCTTTATATATCTTGTGGAAAGG
ACGAAACACCGTGGAATAGTATAACAATATGCTAAATGTTGTTATAGTATCCCACTGCCGCCAGCTGGAT
TTCCCTTTTTTCGTACTGAGTCGCCCAGTCTCAGATAGATCCGACGCCGCCATCTCTAGGCCCGCGCCGG
CCCCCTCGCACAGACTTGTGGGAGAAGCTCGGCTACTCCCCTGCCCCGGTTAATTTGCATATAATATTTC
CTAGTAACTATAGAGGCTTAATGTGCGATAAAAGACAGATAATCTGTTCTTTTTAATACTAGCTACATTT
TACATGATAGGCTTGGATTTCTATAAGAGATACAAATACTAAATTATTATTTTAAAAAACAGCACAAAAG
GAAACTCACCCTAACTGTAAAGTAATTGTGTGTTTTGAGACTATAAATATCCCTTGGAGAAAAGCCTTGT
TTGGTGGAATAGTATAACAATATGCTAAATGTTGTTATAGTATCCCACTGCCGCCAGCTGGATTTCCCTT
TTTTCCTAGACCCAGCTTTCTTGTACAAAGTTGGCATTAATACGCGTTGACATTGATTATTGACTAGTTA
TTAATAGTAATCAATTACGGGGTCATTAGTTCATAGCCCATATATGGAGTTCCGCGTTACATAACTTACG
GTAAATGGCCCGCCTGGCTGACCGCCCAACGACCCCCGCCCATTGACGTCAATAATGACGTATGTTCCCA
TAGTAACGCCAATAGGGACTTTCCATTGACGTCAATGGGTGGAGTATTTACGGTAAACTGCCCACTTGGC
AGTACATCAAGTGTATCATATGCCAAGTACGCCCCCTATTGACGTCAATGACGGTAAATGGCCCGCCTGG
CATTATGCCCAGTACATGACCTTATGGGACTTTCCTACTTGGCAGTACATCTACGTATTAGTCATCGCTA
TTACCATGGTGATGCGGTTTTGGCAGTACATCAATGGGCGTGGATAGCGGTTTGACTCACGGGGATTTCC
AAGTCTCCACCCCATTGACGTCAATGGGAGTTTGTTTTGGCACCAAAATCAACGGGACTTTCCAAAATGT
CGTAACAACTCCGCCCCATTGACGCAAATGGGCGGTAGGCGTGTACGGTGGGAGGTCTATATAAGCAGAG
CTCGTTTAGTGAACCGTCAGATCGCCTGGAGACGCCATCCACGCTGTTTTGACCTCCATAGAAGACACCG
GGACCGATCCAGCCTCCGGACTCTAGAGGATCGAACCCTTAAGGCCACCATGGTGAGCAAGGGCGAGGAG
CTGTTCACCGGGGTGGTGCCCATCCTGGTCGAGCTGGACGGCGACGTAAACGGCCACAAGTTCAGCGTGT
CCGGCGAGGGCGAGGGCGATGCCACCTACGGCAAGCTGACCCTGAAGTTCATCTGCACCACCGGCAAGCT
GCCCGTGCCCTGGCCCACCCTCGTGACCACCCTGACCTACGGCGTGCAGTGCTTCAGCCGCTACCCCGAC
CACATGAAGCAGCACGACTTCTTCAAGTCCGCCATGCCCGAAGGCTACGTCCAGGAGCGCACCATCTTCT
TCAAGGACGACGGCAACTACAAGACCCGCGCCGAGGTGAAGTTCGAGGGCGACACCCTGGTGAACCGCAT
CGAGCTGAAGGGCATCGACTTCAAGGAGGACGGCAACATCCTGGGGCACAAGCTGGAGTACAACTACAAC
AGCCACAACGTCTATATCATGGCCGACAAGCAGAAGAACGGCATCAAGGTGAACTTCAAGATCCGCCACA
ACATCGAGGACGGCAGCGTGCAGCTCGCCGACCACTACCAGCAGAACACCCCCATCGGCGACGGCCCCGT
GCTGCTGCCCGACAACCACTACCTGAGCACCCAGTCCGCCCTGAGCAAAGACCCCAACGAGAAGCGCGAT
CACATGGTCCTGCTGGAGTTCGTGACCGCCGCCGGGATCACTCTCGGCATGGACGAGCTGTACAAGTACT
CAGATCTCGAGCTCAAGTAGCTTAAGGGTTCGATCCCTACTGGTTAGTAATGAGTTTAAACGGGGGAGGC
TAACTGAAACACGGAAGGAGACAATACCGGAAGGAACCCGCGCTATGACGGCAATAAAAAGACAGAATAA
AACGCACGGGTGTTGGGTCGTTTGTTCATAAACGCGGGGTTCGGTCCCAGGGCTGGCACTCTGTCGATAC
CCCACCGAGACCCCATTGGGGCCAATACGCCCGCGTTTCTTCCTTTTCCCCACCCCACCCCCCAAGTTCG
GGTGAAGGCCCAGGGCTCGCAGCCAACGTCGGGGCGGCAGGCCCTGCCATAGCAGATCTGCGCTGATTTT
GTAGGTAACCACGTGCGGACCGAGCGGCCGCAGGAACCCCTAGTGATGGAGTTGGCCACTCCCTCTCTGC
GCGCTCGCTCGCTCACTGAGGCCGGGCGACCAAAGGTCGCCCGACGCCCGGGCTTTGCCCGGGCGGCCTC
AGTGAGCGAGCGAGCGCGCAGCTGCCTGCAGGCTTGGATCCCAATGGCGCGCCGAGCTTGGCTCGAGCAT
GGTCATAGCTGTTTCCTGTGTGAAATTGTTATCCGCTCACAATTCCACACAACATACGAGCCGGAAGCAT
AAAGTGTAAAGCCTGGGGTGCCTAATGAGTGAGCTAACTCACATTAATTGCGTTGCGCTCACTGCCCGCT
TTCCAGTCGGGAAACCTGTCGTGCCAGCTGCATTAATGAATCGGCCAACGCGCGGGGAGAGGCGGTTTGC
GTATTGGGCGCTCTTCCGCTTCCTCGCTCACTGACTCGCTGCGCTCGGTCGTTCGGCTGCGGCGAGCGGT
ATCAGCTCACTCAAAGGCGGTAATACGGTTATCCACAGAATCAGGGGATAACGCAGGAAAGAACATGTGA
GCAAAAGGCCAGCAAAAGGCCAGGAACCGTAAAAAGGCCGCGTTGCTGGCGTT
