>Addgene plasmid #124619 | GluR2_adRNA_(1,20,6)-GFP | depositor partial sequence | sequence record 238411 | LKO.1 5'
GTGGAATAGTATAACAATATGCTAAATGTTGTTATAGTATCCCACTGCCGCCAGCTGGATTTCCC
